>Addgene plasmid #138326 | pCAG-HArcLight | depositor full sequence | sequence record 267139 | pCAG-HArcLight sequence 7719 bps
GCTAGCCGCCACCATGGAGGGATTCGACGGTTCAGATTTTAGTCCTCCAGCTGATTTAGTTGGCGTTGGC
GGTGCAGTCATGCGGAACGTCGTTGACGTCACGATAAATGGTGACGTCACTGCTCCGCCGAAAGCAGCGC
CAAGAAAAAGTGAATCGGTAAAGAAAGTTCATTGGAATGATGTAGACCAAGGACCGAGTGAAAAACCAGA
GACAAGACAGGAGGAACGAATAGATATACCCGAGATTTCAGGTCTATGGTGGGGCGAGAATGAACATGGA
GTGGGCGGTGGGAGAATGGAGATACCTACTACTGGTGTAGGTCGCGTCCAGTTTCGTGTCCGAGCAGTGA
TTGATCATCTAGGGATGCGAGCCTTTGGAGTCTTCCTAATTCTCTTGGACATCATCCTCATGATCATTGA
TCTCAGTCTTCCAGGAAAAAGTGAATCTTCACAATCCTTTTATGACGGGTTGGCTTTGGCTCTTTCTTGT
TATTTCATGCTGGATTTAGGATTAAGGATATTTGCCTACGGGCCCAAGAATTTCTTCACCAACCCCTGGG
AGGTTGCTGATGGCTTGATTATCGTTGTCACATTCGTCGTCACGATATTTTACACTGTGTTAGATGAATA
CTTTCAAGAAACAGGAGCCGATGGTTTGGGGCAGTTGGTTGTGTTGGCCCGTTTGCTGCGTGTGGTTCGA
TTAGCAAGAATATTTTATTCCCATCAACAAATCGGTACTGGCTTTCCATTCGACCCCCATTATGTGGAAG
TCCTGGGCGAGCGCATGCACTACGTCGATGTTGGTCCGCGCGATGGCACCCCTGTGCTGTTCCTGCACGG
TAACCCGACCTCCTCCTACGTGTGGCGCAACATCATCCCGCATGTTGCACCGACCCATCGCTGCATTGCT
CCAGACCTGATCGGTATGGGCAAATCCGACAAACCAGACCTGGGTTATTTCTTCGACGACCACGTCCGCT
TCATGGATGCCTTCATCGAAGCCCTGGGTCTGGAAGAGGTCGTCCTGGTCATTCACGACTGGGGCTCCGC
TCTGGGTTTCCACTGGGCCAAGCGCAATCCAGAGCGCGTCAAAGGTATTGCATTTATGGAGTTCATCCGC
CCTATCCCGACCTGGGACGAATGGCCAGAATTTGCCCGCGAGACCTTCCAGGCCTTCCGCACCACCGACG
TCGGCCGCAAGCTGATCATCGATCAGAACGTTTTTATCGAGGGTACGCTGCCGATGGGTGTCGTCCGCCC
GCTGACTGAAGTCGAGATGGACCATTACCGCGAGCCGTTCCTGAATCCTGTTGACCGCGAGCCACTGTGG
CGCTTCCCAAACGAGCTGCCAATCGCCGGTGAGCCAGCGAACATCGTCGCGCTGGTCGAAGAATACATGG
ACTGGCTGCACCAGTCCCCTGTCCCGAAGCTGCTGTTCTGGGGCACCCCAGGCGTTCTGATCCCACCGGC
CGAAGCCGCTCGCCTGGCCAAAAGCCTGCCTAACTGCAAGGCTGTGGACATCGGCCCGGGTCTGAATCTG
CTGCAAGAAGACAACCCGGACCTGATCGGCAGCGAGATCGCGCGCTGGCTGTCGACGCTCGAGATTTCCG
GCGAGCCAACCACTTAATGAAAGCTTGGTACCGAGCTCGGATCCACTAGTCCAGTGTGGTGGAATTCTGC
AGATATCCAGCACAGTGGCGGCCGCTCGAGTCTAGAGGGCCCGTTTAAACCCGCTGATCAGCCTCGACTG
TGCCTTCTAGTTGCCAGCCATCTGTTGTTTGCCCCTCCCCCGTGCCTTCCTTGACCCTGGAAGGTGCCAC
TCCCACTGTCCTTTCCTAATAAAATGAGGAAATTGCATCGCATTGTCTGAGTAGGTGTCATTCTATTCTG
GGGGGTGGGGTGGGGCAGGACAGCAAGGGGGAGGATTGGGAAGACAATAGCAGGCATGCTGGGGATGCGG
TGGGCTCTATGGCTTCTGAGGCGGAAAGAACCAGCTGGGGCTCTAGGGGGTATCCCC
[124 nt withheld, positions 2018-2141]
C
[91 nt withheld, positions 2143-2233]
A
[49 nt withheld, positions 2235-2283]
CCTTTGACGTTGGAGTCCACGTTCTTT
[37 nt withheld, positions 2311-2347]
ACCCTATCTCGGTCTATTCTTTTGATTTATAAGGGATTTTGCCGATTTCGGCCTATTGGTTAAAAAATGA
GCTGATTTAACAAAAATTTAACGCGAATTAATTCTGTGGAATGTGTGTCAGTTAGGGTGTGGAAAGTCCC
CAGGCTCCCCAGCAGGCAGAAGTATGCAAAGCATGCATCTCAATTAGTCAGCAACCAGGTGTGGAAAGTC
CCCAGGCTCCCCAGCAGGCAGAAGTATGCAAAGCATGCATCTCAATTAGTCAGCAACCATAGTCCCGCCC
CTAACTCCGCCCATCCCGCCCCTAACTCCGCCCAGTTCCGCCCATTCTCCGCCCCATGGCTGACTAATTT
TTTTTATTTATGCAGAGGCCGAGGCCGCCTCTGCCTCTGAGCTATTCCAGAAGTAGTGAGGAGGCTTTTT
TGGAGGCCTAGGCTTTTGCAAAAAGCTCCCATGACCGAGTACAAGCCCACGGTGCGCCTCGCCACCCGCG
ACGACGTCCCCCGGGCCGTACGCACCCTCGCCGCCGCGTTCGCCGACTACCCCGCCACGCGCCACACCGT
CGACCCGGACCGCCACATCGAGCGGGTCACCGAGCTGCAAGAACTCTTCCTCACGCGCGTCGGGCTCGAC
ATCGGCAAGGTGTGGGTCGCGGACGACGGCGCCGCGGTGGCGGTCTGGACCACGCCGGAGAGCGTCGAAG
CGGGGGCGGTGTTCGCCGAGATCGGCCCGCGCATGGCCGAGTTGAGCGGTTCCCGGCTGGCCGCGCAGCA
ACAGATGGAAGGCCTCCTGGCGCCGCACCGGCCCAAGGAGCCCGCGTGGTTCCTGGCCACCGTCGGCGTC
TCGCCCGACCACCAGGGCAAGGGTCTGGGCAGCGCCGTCGTGCTCCCCGGAGTGGAGGCGGCCGAGCGCG
CCGGGGTGCCCGCCTTCCTGGAGACCTCCGCGCCCCGCAACCTCCCCTTCTACGAGCGGCTCGGCTTCAC
CGTCACCGCCGACGTCGAGGTGCCCGAAGGACCGCGCACCTGGTGCATGACCCGCAAGCCCGGTGCCTGA
TTCGAAATGACCGACCAAGCGACGCCCAACCTGCCATCACGAGATTTCGATTCCACCGCCGCCTTCTATG
AAAGGTTGGGCTTCGGAATCGTTTTCCGGGACGCCGGCTGGATGATCCTCCAGCGCGGGGATCTCATGCT
GGAGTTCTTCGCCCACCCCAACTTGTTTATTGCAGCTTATAATGGTTACAAATAAAGCAATAGCATCACA
AATTTCACAAATAAAGCATTTTTTTCACTGCATTCTAGTTGTGGTTTGTCCAAACTCATCAATGTATCTT
ATCATGTCTGTATACCGTCGACCTCTAGCTAGAGCTTGGCGTAATCATGGTCATAGCTGTTTCCTGTGTG
AAATTGTTATCCGCTCACAATTCCACACAACATACGAGCCGGAAGCATAAAGTGTAAAGCCTGGGGTGCC
TAATGAGTGAGCTAACTCACATTAATTGCGTTGCGCTCACTGCCCGCTTTCCAGTCGGGAAACCTGTCGT
GCCAGCTGCATTAATGAATCGGCCAACGCGCGGGGAGAGGCGGTTTGCGTATTGGGCGCTCTTCCGCTTC
CTCGCTCACTGACTCGCTGCGCTCGGTCGTTCGGCTGCGGCGAGCGGTATCAGCTCACTCAAAGGCGGTA
ATACGGTTATCCACAGAATCAGGGGATAACGCAGGAAAGAACATGTGAGCAAAAGGCCAGCAAAAGGCCA
GGAACCGTAAAAAGGCCGCGTTGCTGGCGTTTTTCCATAGGCTCCGCCCCCCTGACGAGCATCACAAAAA
TCGACGCTCAAGTCAGAGGTGGCGAAACCCGACAGGACTATAAAGATACCAGGCGTTTCCCCCTGGAAGC
TCCCTCGTGCGCTCTCCTGTTCCGACCCTGCCGCTTACCGGATACCTGTCCGCCTTTCTCCCTTCGGGAA
GCGTGGCGCTTTCTCATAGCTCACGCTGTAGGTATCTCAGTTCGGTGTAGGTCGTTCGCTCCAAGCTGGG
CTGTGTGCACGAACCCCCCGTTCAGCCCGACCGCTGCGCCTTATCCGGTAACTATCGTCTTGAGTCCAAC
CCGGTAAGACACGACTTATCGCCACTGGCAGCAGCCACTGGTAACAGGATTAGCAGAGCGAGGTATGTAG
GCGGTGCTACAGAGTTCTTGAAGTGGTGGCCTAACTACGGCTACACTAGAAGAACAGTATTTGGTATCTG
CGCTCTGCTGAAGCCAGTTACCTTCGGAAAAAGAGTTGGTAGCTCTTGATCCGGCAAACAAACCACCGCT
GGTAGCGGTTTTTTTGTTTGCAAGCAGCAGATTACGCGCAGAAAAAAAGGATCTCAAGAAGATCCTTTGA
TCTTTTCTACGGGGTCTGACGCTCAGTGGAACGAAAACTCACGTTAAGGGATTTTGGTCATGAGATTATC
AAAAAGGATCTTCACCTAGATCCTTTTAAATTAAAAATGAAGTTTTAAATCAATCTAAAGTATATATGAG
TAAACTTGGTCTGACAGTTACCAATGCTTAATCAGTGAGGCACCTATCTCAGCGATCTGTCTATTTCGTT
CATCCATAGTTGCCTGACTCCCCGTCGTGTAGATAACTACGATACGGGAGGGCTTACCATCTGGCCCCAG
TGCTGCAATGATACCGCGAGACCCACGCTCACCGGCTCCAGATTTATCAGCAATAAACCAGCCAGCCGGA
AGGGCCGAGCGCAGAAGTGGTCCTGCAACTTTATCCGCCTCCATCCAGTCTATTAATTGTTGCCGGGAAG
CTAGAGTAAGTAGTTCGCCAGTTAATAGTTTGCGCAACGTTGTTGCCATTGCTACAGGCATCGTGGTGTC
ACGCTCGTCGTTTGGTATGGCTTCATTCAGCTCCGGTTCCCAACGATCAAGGCGAGTTACATGATCCCCC
ATGTTGTGCAAAAAAGCGGTTAGCTCCTTCGGTCCTCCGATCGTTGTCAGAAGTAAGTTGGCCGCAGTGT
TATCACTCATGGTTATGGCAGCACTGCATAATTCTCTTACTGTCATGCCATCCGTAAGATGCTTTTCTGT
GACTGGTGAGTACTCAACCAAGTCATTCTGAGAATAGTGTATGCGGCGACCGAGTTGCTCTTGCCCGGCG
TCAATACGGGATAATACCGCGCCACATAGCAGAACTTTAAAAGTGCTCATCATTGGAAAACGTTCTTCGG
GGCGAAAACTCTCAAGGATCTTACCGCTGTTGAGATCCAGTTCGATGTAACCCACTCGTGCACCCAACTG
ATCTTCAGCATCTTTTACTTTCACCAGCGTTTCTGGGTGAGCAAAAACAGGAAGGCAAAATGCCGCAAAA
AAGGGAATAAGGGCGACACGGAAATGTTGAATACTCATACTCTTCCTTTTTCAATATTATTGAAGCATTT
ATCAGGGTTATTGTCTCATGAGCGGATACATATTTGAATGTATTTAGAAAAATAAACAAATAGGGGTTCC
GCGCACATTTCCCCGAAAAGTGCCACCTGACGTCGACGGATCGGGGTCGACATTGATTATTGACTAGTTA
TTAATAGTAATCAATTACGGGGTCATTAGTTCATAGCCCATATATGGAGTTCCGCGTTACATAACTTACG
GTAAATGGCCCGCCTGGCTGACCGCCCAACGACCCCCGCCCATTGACGTCAATAATGACGTATGTTCCCA
TAGTAACGCCAATAGGGACTTTCCATTGACGTCAATGGGTGGAGTATTTACGGTAAACTGCCCACTTGGC
AGTACATCAAGTGTATCATATGCCAAGTACGCCCCCTATTGACGTCAATGACGGTAAATGGCCCGCCTGG
CATTATGCCCAGTACATGACCTTATGGGACTTTCCTACTTGGCAGTACATCTACGTATTAGTCATCGCTA
TTACCATGGTCGAGGTGAGCCCCACGTTCTGCTTCACTCTCCCCATCTCCCCCCCCTCCCCACCCCCAAT
TTTGTATTTATTTATTTTTTAATTATTTTGTGCAGCGATGGGGGCGGGGGGGGGGGGCGCGCGCCAGGCG
GGGCGGGGCGGGGCGAGGGGCGGGGCGGGGCGAGGCGGAGAGGTGCGGCGGCAGCCAATCAGAGCGGCGC
GCTCCGAAAGTTTCCTTTTATGGCGAGGCGGCGGCGGCGGCGGCCCTATAAAAAGCGAAGCGCGCGGCGG
GCGGGAGTCGCTGCGCGCTGCCTTCGCCCCGTGCCCCGCTCCGCCGCCGCCTCGCGCCGCCCGCCCCGGC
TCTGACTGACCGCGTTACTCCCACAGGTGAGCGGGCGGGACGGCCCTTCTCCTCCGGGCTGTAATTAGCG
CTTGGTTTAATGACGGCTTGTTTCTTTTCTGTGGCTGCGTGAAAGCCTTGAGGGGCTCCGGGAGGGCCCT
TTGTGCGGGGGGAGCGGCTCGGGGGGTGCGTGCGTGTGTGTGTGCGTGGGGAGCGCCGCGTGCGGCTCCG
CGCTGCCCGGCGGCTGTGAGCGCTGCGGGCGCGGCGCGGGGCTTTGTGCGCTCCGCAGTGTGCGCGAGGG
GAGCGCGGCCGGGGGCGGTGCCCCGCGGTGCGGGGGGGGCTGCGAGGGGAACAAAGGCTGCGTGCGGGGT
GTGTGCGTGGGGGGGTGAGCAGGGGGTGTGGGCGCGTCGGTCGGGCTGCAACCCCCCCTGCACCCCCCTC
CCCGAGTTGCTGAGCACGGCCCGGCTTCGGGTGCGGGGCTCCGTACGGGGCGTGGCGCGGGGCTCGCCGT
GCCGGGCGGGGGGTGGCGGCAGGTGGGGGTGCCGGGCGGGGCGGGGCCGCCTCGGGCCGGGGAGGGCTCG
GGGGAGGGGCGCGGCGGCCCCCGGAGCGCCGGCGGCTGTCGAGGCGCGGCGAGCCGCAGCCATTGCCTTT
TATGGTAATCGTGCGAGAGGGCGCAGGGACTTCCTTTGTCCCAAATCTGTGCGGAGCCGAAATCTGGGAG
GCGCCGCCGCACCCCCTCTAGCGGGCGCGGGGCGAAGCGGTGCGGCGCCGGCAGGAAGGAAATGGGCGGG
GAGGGCCTTCGTGCGTCGCCGCGCCGCCGTCCCCTTCTCCCTCTCCAGCCTCGGGGCTGTCCGCGGGGGG
ACGGCTGCCTTCGGGGGGGACGGGGCAGGGCGGGGTTCGGCTTCTGGCGTGTGACCGGCGGCTCTAGAGC
CTCTGCTAACCATGTTCATGCCTTCTTCTTTTTCCTACAGCTCCTGGGCAACGTGCTGGTTATTGTGCTG
TCTCATCATTTTGGCAAAGAATTCCTCGAGGAATTCACTCCTCAGGTGCAGGCTGCCTATCAGAAGGTGG
TGGCTGGTGTGGCCAATGCCCTGGCTCACAAATACCACTGAGATCTGCATGA
Features (pLannotate 1.2.2; 19 found; start..end, strand, type, name):
    729..1612    +  CDS            HaloTag® (fragment): modified bacterial dehalogenase that forms covalent bonds with chloroalkane derivatives
   1748..1972    +  polyA_signal   bGH poly(A) signal: bovine growth hormone polyadenylation signal
   1976..1997    +  promoter       SV40 promoter (fragment): SV40 enhancer and early promoter
   2018..2446    +  rep_origin     f1 ori (sequence partly withheld): f1 bacteriophage origin of replication; arrow indicates direction of (+) strand synthesis
   2460..2789    +  promoter       SV40 promoter: SV40 enhancer and early promoter
   2798..3397    +  CDS            PuroR: puromycin N-acetyltransferase; pac from Streptomyces alboniger; confers resistance to puromycin
   3404..3562    +  CDS            ble (fragment): BLE_KLEPN - Experimental evidence at protein level: Swiss-Prot protein existence level 1. Binding protein with a strong affinity to the bleomycin family of antibiotics. Binds to CL990; an antimitotic-antibiotic compound. From Klebsiella pneumoniae.
   3557..3678    +  polyA_signal   SV40 poly(A) signal: SV40 polyadenylation signal
   3751..3767    -  protein_bind   lac operator: The lac repressor binds to the lac operator to inhibit transcription in E. coli. This inhibition can be relieved by adding lactose or isopropyl-β-D-thiogalactopyranoside (IPTG). lac repressor encoded by lacI
   3775..3805    -  promoter       lac promoter: promoter for the E. coli lac operon
   3820..3841    -  protein_bind   CAP binding site: CAP binding activates transcription in the presence of cAMP. E. coli catabolite activator protein
   3854..3946    -  CDS            lacI (fragment): lac repressor; lacI; The lac repressor binds to the lac operator to inhibit transcription in E. coli. This inhibition can be relieved by adding lactose or isopropyl-β-D-thiogalactopyranoside (IPTG).
   4129..4714    -  rep_origin     ori: high-copy-number ColE1/pMB1/pBR322/pUC origin of replication
   4885..5745    -  CDS            AmpR: β-lactamase; bla; confers resistance to ampicillin, carbenicillin, and related antibiotics
   5746..5850    -  promoter       AmpR promoter: bla
   5896..6275    +  enhancer       CMV enhancer: human cytomegalovirus immediate early enhancer
   6277..6550    +  promoter       chicken β-actin promoter: No description available
   6551..7567    +  intron         chimeric intron: chimera between introns from chicken β-actin and rabbit β-globin
   7571..7705    +  CDS            HBB: HBB_COLGU - Experimental evidence at transcript level: Swiss-Prot protein existence level 2. Involved in oxygen transport from the lung to the various peripheral tissues. From Colobus guereza (Mantled guereza) (Eastern black-and-white colobus monkey).
