>Addgene plasmid #138326 | pCAG-HArcLight | addgene full sequence | sequence record 274364 | Addgene NGS Result
GACATTGATTATTGACTAGTTATTAATAGTAATCAATTACGGGGTCATTAGTTCATAGCCCATATATGGA
GTTCCGCGTTACATAACTTACGGTAAATGGCCCGCCTGGCTGACCGCCCAACGACCCCCGCCCATTGACG
TCAATAATGACGTATGTTCCCATAGTAACGCCAATAGGGACTTTCCATTGACGTCAATGGGTGGAGTATT
TACGGTAAACTGCCCACTTGGCAGTACATCAAGTGTATCATATGCCAAGTACGCCCCCTATTGACGTCAA
TGACGGTAAATGGCCCGCCTGGCATTATGCCCAGTACATGACCTTATGGGACTTTCCTACTTGGCAGTAC
ATCTACGTATTAGTCATCGCTATTACCATGGTCGAGGTGAGCCCCACGTTCTGCTTCACTCTCCCCATCT
CCCCCCCCTCCCCACCCCCAATTTTGTATTTATTTATTTTTTAATTATTTTGTGCAGCGATGGGGGCGGG
GGGGGGGGGGGGCGCGCGCCAGGCGGGGCGGGGCGGGGCGAGGGGCGGGGCGGGGCGAGGCGGAGAGGTG
CGGCGGCAGCCAATCAGAGCGGCGCGCTCCGAAAGTTTCCTTTTATGGCGAGGCGGCGGCGGCGGCGGCC
CTATAAAAAGCGAAGCGCGCGGCGGGCGGGAGTCGCTGCGCGCTGCCTTCGCCCCGTGCCCCGCTCCGCC
GCCGCCTCGCGCCGCCCGCCCCGGCTCTGACTGACCGCGTTACTCCCACAGGTGAGCGGGCGGGACGGCC
CTTCTCCTCCGGGCTGTAATTAGCGCTTGGTTTAATGACGGCTTGTTTCTTTTCTGTGGCTGCGTGAAAG
CCTTGAGGGGCTCCGGGAGGGCCCTTTGTGCGGGGGGAGCGGCTCGGGGGGTGCGTGCGTGTGTGTGTGC
GTGGGGAGCGCCGCGTGCGGCTCCGCGCTGCCCGGCGGCTGTGAGCGCTGCGGGCGCGGCGCGGGGCTTT
GTGCGCTCCGCAGTGTGCGCGAGGGGAGCGCGGCCGGGGGCGGTGCCCCGCGGTGCGGGGGGGGCTGCGA
GGGGAACAAAGGCTGCGTGCGGGGTGTGTGCGTGGGGGGGTGAGCAGGGGGTGTGGGCGCGTCGGTCGGG
CTGCAACCCCCCCTGCACCCCCCTCCCCGAGTTGCTGAGCACGGCCCGGCTTCGGGTGCGGGGCTCCGTA
CGGGGCGTGGCGCGGGGCTCGCCGTGCCGGGCGGGGGGTGGCGGCAGGTGGGGGTGCCGGGCGGGGCGGG
GCCGCCTCGGGCCGGGGAGGGCTCGGGGGAGGGGCGCGGCGGCCCCCGGAGCGCCGGCGGCTGTCGAGGC
GCGGCGAGCCGCAGCCATTGCCTTTTATGGTAATCGTGCGAGAGGGCGCAGGGACTTCCTTTGTCCCAAA
TCTGTGCGGAGCCGAAATCTGGGAGGCGCCGCCGCACCCCCTCTAGCGGGCGCGGGGCGAAGCGGTGCGG
CGCCGGCAGGAAGGAAATGGGCGGGGAGGGCCTTCGTGCGTCGCCGCGCCGCCGTCCCCTTCTCCCTCTC
CAGCCTCGGGGCTGTCCGCGGGGGGACGGCTGCCTTCGGGGGGGACGGGGCAGGGCGGGGTTCGGCTTCT
GGCGTGTGACCGGCGGCTCTAGAGCCTCTGCTAACCATGTTCATGCCTTCTTCTTTTTCCTACAGCTCCT
GGGCAACGTGCTGGTTATTGTGCTGTCTCATCATTTTGGCAAAGAATTCCTCGAGGAATTCACTCCTCAG
GTGCAGGCTGCCTATCAGAAGGTGGTGGCTGGTGTGGCCAATGCCCTGGCTCACAAATACCACTGAGATC
TGCATGAGCTAGCCGCCACCATGGAGGGATTCGACGGTTCAGATTTTAGTCCTCCAGCTGATTTAGTTGG
CGTTGGCGGTGCAGTCATGCGGAACGTCGTTGACGTCACGATAAATGGTGACGTCACTGCTCCGCCGAAA
GCAGCGCCAAGAAAAAGTGAATCGGTAAAGAAAGTTCATTGGAATGATGTAGACCAAGGACCGAGTGAAA
AACCAGAGACAAGACAGGAGGAACGAATAGATATACCCGAGATTTCAGGTCTATGGTGGGGCGAGAATGA
ACATGGAGTGGGCGGTGGGAGAATGGAGATACCTACTACTGGTGTAGGTCGCGTCCAGTTTCGTGTCCGA
GCAGTGATTGATCATCTAGGGATGCGAGCCTTTGGAGTCTTCCTAATTCTCTTGGACATCATCCTCATGA
TCATTGATCTCAGTCTTCCAGGAAAAAGTGAATCTTCACAATCCTTTTATGACGGGTTGGCTTTGGCTCT
TTCTTGTTATTTCATGCTGGATTTAGGATTAAGGATATTTGCCTACGGGCCCAAGAATTTCTTCACCAAC
CCCTGGGAGGTTGCTGATGGCTTGATTATCGTTGTCACATTCGTCGTCACGATATTTTACACTGTGTTAG
ATGAATACTTTCAAGAAACAGGAGCCGATGGTTTGGGGCAGTTGGTTGTGTTGGCCCGTTTGCTGCGTGT
GGTTCGATTAGCAAGAATATTTTATTCCCATCAACAAATCGGTACTGGCTTTCCATTCGACCCCCATTAT
GTGGAAGTCCTGGGCGAGCGCATGCACTACGTCGATGTTGGTCCGCGCGATGGCACCCCTGTGCTGTTCC
TGCACGGTAACCCGACCTCCTCCTACGTGTGGCGCAACATCATCCCGCATGTTGCACCGACCCATCGCTG
CATTGCTCCAGACCTGATCGGTATGGGCAAATCCGACAAACCAGACCTGGGTTATTTCTTCGACGACCAC
GTCCGCTTCATGGATGCCTTCATCGAAGCCCTGGGTCTGGAAGAGGTCGTCCTGGTCATTCACGACTGGG
GCTCCGCTCTGGGTTTCCACTGGGCCAAGCGCAATCCAGAGCGCGTCAAAGGTATTGCATTTATGGAGTT
CATCCGCCCTATCCCGACCTGGGACGAATGGCCAGAATTTGCCCGCGAGACCTTCCAGGCCTTCCGCACC
ACCGACGTCGGCCGCAAGCTGATCATCGATCAGAACGTTTTTATCGAGGGTACGCTGCCGATGGGTGTCG
TCCGCCCGCTGACTGAAGTCGAGATGGACCATTACCGCGAGCCGTTCCTGAATCCTGTTGACCGTGAGCC
ACTGTGGCGCTTCCCAAACGAGCTGCCAATCGCCGGTGAGCCAGCGAACATCGTCGCGCTGGTCGAAGAA
TACATGGACTGGCTGCACCAGTCCCCTGTCCCGAAGCTGCTGTTCTGGGGCACCCCAGGCGTTCTGATCC
CACCGGCCGAAGCCGCTCGCCTGGCCAAAAGCCTGCCTAACTGCAAGGCTGTGGACATCGGCCCGGGTCT
GAATCTGCTGCAAGAAGACAACCCGGACCTGATCGGCAGCGAGATCGCGCGCTGGCTGTCGACGCTCGAG
ATTTCCGGCGAGCCAACCACTTAATGAAAGCTTGGTACCGAGCTCGGATCCACTAGTCCAGTGTGGTGGA
ATTCTGCAGATATCCAGCACAGTGGCGGCCGCTCGAGTCTAGAGGGCCCGTTTAAACCCGCTGATCAGCC
TCGACTGTGCCTTCTAGTTGCCAGCCATCTGTTGTTTGCCCCTCCCCCGTGCCTTCCTTGACCCTGGAAG
GTGCCACTCCCACTGTCCTTTCCTAATAAAATGAGGAAATTGCATCGCATTGTCTGAGTAGGTGTCATTC
TATTCTGGGGGGTGGGGTGGGGCAGGACAGCAAGGGGGAGGATTGGGAAGACAATAGCAGGCATGCTGGG
GATGCGGTGGGCTCTATGGCTTCTGAGGCGGAAAGAACCAGCTGGGGCTCTAGGGGGTATCCCC
[124 nt withheld, positions 3845-3968]
C
[91 nt withheld, positions 3970-4060]
A
[49 nt withheld, positions 4062-4110]
CCTTTGACGTTGGAGTCCACGTTCTTT
[37 nt withheld, positions 4138-4174]
ACCCTATCTCGGTCTATTCTTTTGATTTATAAGGGATTTTGCCGATTTCGGCCTATTGGTTAAAAAATGA
GCTGATTTAACAAAAATTTAACGCGAATTAATTCTGTGGAATGTGTGTCAGTTAGGGTGTGGAAAGTCCC
CAGGCTCCCCAGCAGGCAGAAGTATGCAAAGCATGCATCTCAATTAGTCAGCAACCAGGTGTGGAAAGTC
CCCAGGCTCCCCAGCAGGCAGAAGTATGCAAAGCATGCATCTCAATTAGTCAGCAACCATAGTCCCGCCC
CTAACTCCGCCCATCCCGCCCCTAACTCCGCCCAGTTCCGCCCATTCTCCGCCCCATGGCTGACTAATTT
TTTTTATTTATGCAGAGGCCGAGGCCGCCTCTGCCTCTGAGCTATTCCAGAAGTAGTGAGGAGGCTTTTT
TGGAGGCCTAGGCTTTTGCAAAAAGCTCCCGCATGACCGAGTACAAGCCCACGGTGCGCCTCGCCACCCG
CGACGACGTCCCCAGGGCCGTACGCACCCTCGCCGCCGCGTTCGCCGACTACCCCGCCACGCGCCACACC
GTCGATCCGGACCGCCACATCGAGCGGGTCACCGAGCTGCAAGAACTCTTCCTCACGCGCGTCGGGCTCG
ACATCGGCAAGGTGTGGGTCGCGGACGACGGCGCCGCGGTGGCGGTCTGGACCACGCCGGAGAGCGTCGA
AGCGGGGGCGGTGTTCGCCGAGATCGGCCCGCGCATGGCCGAGTTGAGCGGTTCCCGGCTGGCCGCGCAG
CAACAGATGGAAGGCCTCCTGGCGCCGCACCGGCCCAAGGAGCCCGCGTGGTTCCTGGCCACCGTCGGCG
TCTCGCCCGACCACCAGGGCAAGGGTCTGGGCAGCGCCGTCGTGCTCCCCGGAGTGGAGGCGGCCGAGCG
CGCCGGGGTGCCCGCCTTCCTGGAGACCTCCGCGCCCCGCAACCTCCCCTTCTACGAGCGGCTCGGCTTC
ACCGTCACCGCCGACGTCGAGGTGCCCGAAGGACCGCGCACCTGGTGCATGACCCGCAAGCCCGGTGCCT
GATTCGAAATGACCGACCAAGCGACGCCCAACCTGCCATCACGAGATTTCGATTCCACCGCCGCCTTCTA
TGAAAGGTTGGGCTTCGGAATCGTTTTCCGGGACGCCGGCTGGATGATCCTCCAGCGCGGGGATCTCATG
CTGGAGTTCTTCGCCCACCCCAACTTGTTTATTGCAGCTTATAATGGTTACAAATAAAGCAATAGCATCA
CAAATTTCACAAATAAAGCATTTTTTTCACTGCATTCTAGTTGTGGTTTGTCCAAACTCATCAATGTATC
TTATCATGTCTGTATACCGTCGACCTCTAGCTAGAGCTTGGCGTAATCATGGTCATAGCTGTTTCCTGTG
TGAAATTGTTATCCGCTCACAATTCCACACAACATACGAGCCGGAAGCATAAAGTGTAAAGCCTGGGGTG
CCTAATGAGTGAGCTAACTCACATTAATTGCGTTGCGCTCACTGCCCGCTTTCCAGTCGGGAAACCTGTC
GTGCCAGCTGCATTAATGAATCGGCCAACGCGCGGGGAGAGGCGGTTTGCGTATTGGGCGCTCTTCCGCT
TCCTCGCTCACTGACTCGCTGCGCTCGGTCGTTCGGCTGCGGCGAGCGGTATCAGCTCACTCAAAGGCGG
TAATACGGTTATCCACAGAATCAGGGGATAACGCAGGAAAGAACATGTGAGCAAAAGGCCAGCAAAAGGC
CAGGAACCGTAAAAAGGCCGCGTTGCTGGCGTTTTTCCATAGGCTCCGCCCCCCTGACGAGCATCACAAA
AATCGACGCTCAAGTCAGAGGTGGCGAAACCCGACAGGACTATAAAGATACCAGGCGTTTCCCCCTGGAA
GCTCCCTCGTGCGCTCTCCTGTTCCGACCCTGCCGCTTACCGGATACCTGTCCGCCTTTCTCCCTTCGGG
AAGCGTGGCGCTTTCTCATAGCTCACGCTGTAGGTATCTCAGTTCGGTGTAGGTCGTTCGCTCCAAGCTG
GGCTGTGTGCACGAACCCCCCGTTCAGCCCGACCGCTGCGCCTTATCCGGTAACTATCGTCTTGAGTCCA
ACCCGGTAAGACACGACTTATCGCCACTGGCAGCAGCCACTGGTAACAGGATTAGCAGAGCGAGGTATGT
AGGCGGTGCTACAGAGTTCTTGAAGTGGTGGCCTAACTACGGCTACACTAGAAGAACAGTATTTGGTATC
TGCGCTCTGCTGAAGCCAGTTACCTTCGGAAAAAGAGTTGGTAGCTCTTGATCCGGCAAACAAACCACCG
CTGGTAGCGGTGGTTTTTTTGTTTGCAAGCAGCAGATTACGCGCAGAAAAAAAGGATCTCAAGAAGATCC
TTTGATCTTTTCTACGGGGTCTGACGCTCAGTGGAACGAAAACTCACGTTAAGGGATTTTGGTCATGAGA
TTATCAAAAAGGATCTTCACCTAGATCCTTTTAAATTAAAAATGAAGTTTTAAATCAATCTAAAGTATAT
ATGAGTAAACTTGGTCTGACAGTTACCAATGCTTAATCAGTGAGGCACCTATCTCAGCGATCTGTCTATT
TCGTTCATCCATAGTTGCCTGACTCCCCGTCGTGTAGATAACTACGATACGGGAGGGCTTACCATCTGGC
CCCAGTGCTGCAATGATACCGCGAGACCCACGCTCACCGGCTCCAGATTTATCAGCAATAAACCAGCCAG
CCGGAAGGGCCGAGCGCAGAAGTGGTCCTGCAACTTTATCCGCCTCCATCCAGTCTATTAATTGTTGCCG
GGAAGCTAGAGTAAGTAGTTCGCCAGTTAATAGTTTGCGCAACGTTGTTGCCATTGCTACAGGCATCGTG
GTGTCACGCTCGTCGTTTGGTATGGCTTCATTCAGCTCCGGTTCCCAACGATCAAGGCGAGTTACATGAT
CCCCCATGTTGTGCAAAAAAGCGGTTAGCTCCTTCGGTCCTCCGATCGTTGTCAGAAGTAAGTTGGCCGC
AGTGTTATCACTCATGGTTATGGCAGCACTGCATAATTCTCTTACTGTCATGCCATCCGTAAGATGCTTT
TCTGTGACTGGTGAGTACTCAACCAAGTCATTCTGAGAATAGTGTATGCGGCGACCGAGTTGCTCTTGCC
CGGCGTCAATACGGGATAATACCGCGCCACATAGCAGAACTTTAAAAGTGCTCATCATTGGAAAACGTTC
TTCGGGGCGAAAACTCTCAAGGATCTTACCGCTGTTGAGATCCAGTTCGATGTAACCCACTCGTGCACCC
AACTGATCTTCAGCATCTTTTACTTTCACCAGCGTTTCTGGGTGAGCAAAAACAGGAAGGCAAAATGCCG
CAAAAAAGGGAATAAGGGCGACACGGAAATGTTGAATACTCATACTCTTCCTTTTTCAATATTATTGAAG
CATTTATCAGGGTTATTGTCTCATGAGCGGATACATATTTGAATGTATTTAGAAAAATAAACAAATAGGG
GTTCCGCGCACATTTCCCCGAAAAGTGCCACCTGACGTC
Features (pLannotate 1.2.2; 19 found; start..end, strand, type, name):
      1..380     +  enhancer       CMV enhancer: human cytomegalovirus immediate early enhancer
    382..658     +  promoter       chicken β-actin promoter: No description available
    659..1675    +  intron         chimeric intron: chimera between introns from chicken β-actin and rabbit β-globin
   1679..1813    +  CDS            HBB: HBB_COLGU - Experimental evidence at transcript level: Swiss-Prot protein existence level 2. Involved in oxygen transport from the lung to the various peripheral tissues. From Colobus guereza (Mantled guereza) (Eastern black-and-white colobus monkey).
   2556..3439    +  CDS            HaloTag® (fragment): modified bacterial dehalogenase that forms covalent bonds with chloroalkane derivatives
   3575..3799    +  polyA_signal   bGH poly(A) signal: bovine growth hormone polyadenylation signal
   3803..3824    +  promoter       SV40 promoter (fragment): SV40 enhancer and early promoter
   3845..4273    +  rep_origin     f1 ori (sequence partly withheld): f1 bacteriophage origin of replication; arrow indicates direction of (+) strand synthesis
   4287..4616    +  promoter       SV40 promoter: SV40 enhancer and early promoter
   4627..5226    +  CDS            PuroR: puromycin N-acetyltransferase; pac from Streptomyces alboniger; confers resistance to puromycin
   5233..5391    +  CDS            ble (fragment): BLE_KLEPN - Experimental evidence at protein level: Swiss-Prot protein existence level 1. Binding protein with a strong affinity to the bleomycin family of antibiotics. Binds to CL990; an antimitotic-antibiotic compound. From Klebsiella pneumoniae.
   5386..5507    +  polyA_signal   SV40 poly(A) signal: SV40 polyadenylation signal
   5580..5596    -  protein_bind   lac operator: The lac repressor binds to the lac operator to inhibit transcription in E. coli. This inhibition can be relieved by adding lactose or isopropyl-β-D-thiogalactopyranoside (IPTG). lac repressor encoded by lacI
   5604..5634    -  promoter       lac promoter: promoter for the E. coli lac operon
   5649..5670    -  protein_bind   CAP binding site: CAP binding activates transcription in the presence of cAMP. E. coli catabolite activator protein
   5683..5775    -  CDS            lacI (fragment): lac repressor; lacI; The lac repressor binds to the lac operator to inhibit transcription in E. coli. This inhibition can be relieved by adding lactose or isopropyl-β-D-thiogalactopyranoside (IPTG).
   5958..6546    -  rep_origin     ori: high-copy-number ColE1/pMB1/pBR322/pUC origin of replication
   6717..7577    -  CDS            AmpR: β-lactamase; bla; confers resistance to ampicillin, carbenicillin, and related antibiotics
   7578..7682    -  promoter       AmpR promoter: bla
