[The description below was written by a language model from this plasmid's Addgene catalogue record and pLannotate feature annotations shown in this document.]
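Description:
pCAG-HArcLight is a mammalian expression plasmid of about 7.7 kb, built on the pCAG backbone, that encodes HArcLight, a chemigenetic voltage indicator. It is maintained in E. coli as a high-copy plasmid through a ColE1/pUC-type origin and selected with ampicillin via the β-lactamase gene. An f1 origin and remnants of a lac promoter/operator region are also present as backbone carry-over.

The 1.6 kb HArcLight insert is driven by the composite CAG promoter, annotated here as the CMV immediate-early enhancer, the chicken β-actin promoter and a chimeric β-actin/β-globin intron, which together give strong, broad expression in mammalian cells. A short stretch just after the intron matches β-globin coding sequence and most likely belongs to the globin-derived part of the promoter cassette rather than to the payload. Transcripts are terminated by a bGH polyadenylation signal. Within the insert, the only annotated element is a HaloTag fragment of roughly 880 bp, the modified dehalogenase that covalently captures chloroalkane-linked ligands. About 740 bp upstream of it is unannotated, and although this presumably encodes the voltage-sensing portion of the sensor, the record does not identify it. In a chemigenetic design, the HaloTag is labelled with a synthetic fluorogenic dye so that membrane potential changes in the protein alter the dye's fluorescence. The associated work describes HaloTag as a scaffold for far-red, tunable indicators.

A separate SV40 promoter drives a puromycin resistance gene, followed by a residual bleomycin-resistance fragment and an SV40 poly(A) signal, which could allow selection of transfected mammalian cells. The depositor and sequencing-derived records differ by a few bases and in their start coordinates but show the same feature layout.
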