Addgene plasmid #138326: pCAG-HArcLight
Purpose: chemigenetic voltage indicator
Depositing lab: Eric Schreiter. Depositing organization: HHMI, Janelia Research Campus. Publication: The HaloTag as a general scaffold for far-red tunable chemigenetic indicators. Deo C, Abdelfattah AS, Bhargava HK, Berro AJ, Falco N, Farrants H, Moeyaert B, Chupanova M, Lavis LD, Schreiter ER. Nat Chem Biol. 2021 Jun;17(6):718-723. doi: 10.1038/s41589-021-00775-w. Epub 2021 Apr 1. PubMed 33795886.
Backbone
  Vector backbone: pCAG
  Total vector size (bp): 7719
  Vector type: Mammalian Expression
Growth in bacteria
  Bacterial resistance: Ampicillin, 100 μg/mL
  Growth temperature: 37°C
  Growth strain: DH5alpha
  Copy number: High Copy
Gene/Insert
  Gene/Insert name: HArcLight
  Insert size (bp): 1614
  Promoter: CAG
  Cloning method: Gibson Cloning
  Sequencing primers: 5′ ggaattcactcctcaggtgc; 3′ gactcgagcggccgcc
Terms and licenses: Academic/Nonprofit Terms; Industry Terms: Not Available to Industry
Depositor comments: Please visit https://www.biorxiv.org/content/10.1101/2020.01.08.898783v1 for BioRxiv preprint.
How to cite: pCAG-HArcLight was a gift from Eric Schreiter (Addgene plasmid # 138326 ; http://n2t.net/addgene:138326 ; RRID:Addgene_138326)
